Addgene plasmid #109779: pHH0103_DOK1_IRS
Purpose: Protein expression and purification of DOK1_IRS
Depositing lab: Sachdev Sidhu. Depositing organization: University of Toronto. Publication: Large-scale survey and database of high affinity ligands for peptide recognition modules. Teyra J, Kelil A, Jain S, Helmy M, Jajodia R, Hooda Y, Gu J, D'Cruz AA, Nicholson SE, Min J, Sudol M, Kim PM, Bader GD, Sidhu SS. Mol Syst Biol. 2020 Dec;16(12):e9310. doi: 10.15252/msb.20199310. PubMed 33438817.
Backbone
  Vector backbone: pHH0103
  Vector type: Bacterial Expression
Growth in bacteria
  Bacterial resistance: Ampicillin, 100 μg/mL
  Growth temperature: 37°C
  Growth strain: DH5alpha
  Copy number: Low Copy
Gene/Insert
  Gene/Insert name: DOK1_IRS
  Species: H. sapiens (human)
  Entrez Gene: DOK1 (a.k.a. P62DOK, pp62)
  Cloning method: Restriction Enzyme; 5′ cloning site Sfi1 (unknown if destroyed); 3′ cloning site Not1 (unknown if destroyed)
Terms and licenses: Academic/Nonprofit Terms; Industry Terms: Not Available to Industry
How to cite: pHH0103_DOK1_IRS was a gift from Sachdev Sidhu (Addgene plasmid # 109779 ; http://n2t.net/addgene:109779 ; RRID:Addgene_109779)
