[The description below was written by a language model from this plasmid's Addgene catalogue record and pLannotate feature annotations shown in this document.]
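Description:
pHH0103_DOK1_IRS is a bacterial expression plasmid (about 7 kb) built on the pHH0103 backbone for producing and purifying the IRS-type domain of human DOK1, an enzymatically inert adaptor protein that provides a docking platform for signaling complexes. The insert was placed between SfiI and NotI sites. In the annotated sequence a 6xHis tag is followed by Schistosoma japonicum glutathione S-transferase and then a DOK1 fragment, all on the same strand, consistent with a His-GST-DOK1 fusion that allows affinity purification through either tag. The annotated GST and DOK1 coordinates overlap slightly, which probably reflects the automated annotation rather than the real fusion junction.

Expression is driven by the strong hybrid tac promoter with a downstream lac operator. The plasmid carries its own lacI gene under the up-mutated lacIq promoter, so transcription is repressed until induced with IPTG. A bacteriophage fd terminator lies just after the DOK1 fragment. Beyond it are fragments of M13 gene III, a tetracycline-resistance gene fragment and split rop fragments. These appear to be non-functional remnants, suggesting descent from a pBR322-type phage-display phagemid, although the record does not state this lineage.

The plasmid replicates from a ColE1/pMB1-family origin, is catalogued as low copy, and also contains the pBR322 bom region. Selection is by ampicillin through the β-lactamase gene and its native promoter. An f1 origin is also present, which in principle permits single-stranded DNA production with helper phage. The construct was deposited in connection with a large-scale survey of high-affinity ligands for peptide recognition modules, where the purified domain would presumably serve as a binding target.
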