Features (pLannotate 1.2.2; 21 found; start..end, strand, type, name):
      1..29      +  promoter       tac promoter: strong E. coli promoter; hybrid between the trp and lac UV5 promoters
     37..53      +  protein_bind   lac operator: The lac repressor binds to the lac operator to inhibit transcription in E. coli. This inhibition can be relieved by adding lactose or isopropyl-β-D-thiogalactopyranoside (IPTG). lac repressor encoded by lacI
    138..155     +  CDS            6xHis: 6xHis affinity tag
    171..824     +  CDS            GST26_SCHJA: Experimental evidence at protein level: Swiss-Prot protein existence level 1. GST isoenzymes appear to play a central role in the parasite detoxification system. Other functions are also suspected including a role in increasing the solubility of haematin in the parasite gut. From Schistosoma japonicum (Blood fluke).
    768..1229    +  CDS            DOK1 (fragment): DOK1_HUMAN - Experimental evidence at protein level: Swiss-Prot protein existence level 1. DOK proteins are enzymatically inert adaptor or scaffolding proteins. They provide a docking platform for the assembly of multimolecular signaling complexes. DOK1 appears to be a negative regulator of the insulin signaling pathway. Modulates integrin activation by competing with talin for the same binding site on ITGB3. From Homo sapiens (Human).
   1239..1286    +  terminator     fd terminator (sequence withheld): central terminator from bacteriophage fd (Otsuka and Kunisawa, 1982)
   1291..1503    +  CDS            M13 gene III (fragment) (sequence partly withheld): pIII; III; minor coat protein
   1518..1988    +  CDS            M13 gene III (fragment) (sequence partly withheld): pIII; III; minor coat protein
   2010..2080    +  CDS            TcR (fragment): tetracycline efflux protein; tet; confers resistance to tetracycline
   2322..2702    -  CDS            YPB1_ECOLX: Protein predicted: Swiss-Prot protein existence level 4. From Escherichia coli.
   2719..2870    +  CDS            rop (fragment): Rop protein, which maintains plasmids at low copy number; rop
   2906..3334    -  rep_origin     f1 ori (sequence partly withheld): f1 bacteriophage origin of replication; arrow indicates direction of (+) strand synthesis
   3343..3382    +  CDS            rop (fragment): Rop protein, which maintains plasmids at low copy number; rop
   3484..3624    +  misc_feature   bom: basis of mobility region from pBR322
   3810..4397    -  rep_origin     ori: high-copy-number ColE1/pMB1/pBR322/pUC origin of replication
   4568..5428    -  CDS            AmpR: β-lactamase; bla; confers resistance to ampicillin, carbenicillin, and related antibiotics
   5429..5533    -  promoter       AmpR promoter: bla
   5642..5719    +  promoter       lacIq promoter: lacI (mutant); In the lacIq allele, a single base change in the promoter boosts expression of the lacI gene about 10-fold.
   5720..6802    +  CDS            lacI: lac repressor; lacI; The lac repressor binds to the lac operator to inhibit transcription in E. coli. This inhibition can be relieved by adding lactose or isopropyl-β-D-thiogalactopyranoside (IPTG).
   6815..6836    +  protein_bind   CAP binding site: CAP binding activates transcription in the presence of cAMP. E. coli catabolite activator protein
   6855..6872    +  promoter       tet promoter (fragment): E. coli promoter for tetracycline efflux protein gene
>Addgene plasmid #109779 | pHH0103_DOK1_IRS | addgene full sequence | sequence record 213468 | Addgene NGS Result
TTGACAATTAATCATCGGCTCGTATAATGTGTGGAATTGTGAGCGGATAACAATTTCACACAGGAAACAG
CCAGTCCGTTTAGGTGTTTTCACGAGCACTTCACCAACAAGGACCATAGATTATGAAAATCGAAGAACAC
CATCACCATCACCATTCCAGCGGTAAGCTTATGTCCCCTATACTAGGTTATTGGAAAATTAAGGGCCTTG
TGCAACCCACTCGACTTCTTTTGGAATATCTTGAAGAAAAATATGAAGAGCATTTGTATGAGCGCGATGA
AGGTGATAAATGGCGAAACAAAAAGTTTGAATTGGGTTTGGAGTTTCCCAATCTTCCTTATTATATTGAT
GGTGATGTTAAATTAACACAGTCTATGGCCATCATACGTTATATAGCTGACAAGCACAACATGTTGGGTG
GTTGTCCAAAAGAGCGTGCAGAGATTTCAATGCTTGAAGGAGCGGTTTTGGATATTAGATACGGTGTTTC
GAGAATTGCATATAGTAAAGACTTTGAAACTCTCAAAGTTGATTTTCTTAGCAAGCTACCTGAAATGCTG
AAAATGTTCGAAGATCGTTTATGTCATAAAACATATTTAAATGGTGATCATGTAACCCATCCTGACTTCA
TGTTGTATGACGCTCTTGATGTTGTTTTATACATGGACCCAATGTGCCTGGATGCGTTCCCAAAATTAGT
TTGTTTTAAAAAACGTATTGAAGCTATCCCACAAATTGATAAGTACTTGAAATCCAGCAAGTATATAGCA
TGGCCTTTGCAGGGCTGGCAAGCCACGTTTGGTGGTGGCGACCATCCTCCAAAATCGGATCTGGAAGTTC
TGTTCCAGGGGCCCCTGTCCAGCGGTCTGGTTCCGCGTGGTTCCGGTACCGCGGCCCAGCCGGCCGAAGG
CTCTCAATTCTGGGTTACTGTGCAGCGTACCGAGGCCGCGGAGCGTTGCGGCCTGCACGGTTCTTACGTC
CTGCGTGTTGAAGCGGAACGTCTGACCCTGCTGACTGTTGGCGCACAGTCCCAGATCCTGGAACCGCTGC
TGTCCTGGCCGTACACTCTGCTGCGTCGCTATGGTCGCGACAAAGTAATGTTTTCTTTCGAAGCTGGCCG
TCGTTGTCCGAGCGGTCCAGGTACGTTCACCTTCCAGACCGCGCAGGGTAACGATATTTTTCAAGCTGTG
GAAACCGCAATCCATCGCCAGAAAGCTCAGGGTGCGGCCGCATA
[142 nt withheld, positions 1235-1376]
C
[98 nt withheld, positions 1378-1475]
AGTTTGTACTGGTGACGAAACTCAGTGTCTAGCTAGAGTGGC
[149 nt withheld, positions 1518-1666]
T
[41 nt withheld, positions 1668-1708]
T
[62 nt withheld, positions 1710-1771]
A
[35 nt withheld, positions 1773-1807]
CCTCCCTCAATCGGTTGAATGTCGCCCTTTTGTCTTTGGCGCTGGTAAACCATATGAA
[86 nt withheld, positions 1866-1951]
T
[54 nt withheld, positions 1953-2006]
CTAGCGCCGCCCTATACCTTGTCTGCCTCCCCGCGTTGCGTCGCGGTGCATGGAGCCGGGCCACCTCGAC
CTGAATGGAAGCCGGCGGCACCTCGCTAACGGATTCACCACTCCAAGAATTGGAGCCAATCAATTCTTGC
GGAGAACTGTGAATGCGCAAACCAACCCTTGGCAGAACATATCCATCGCGTCCGCCATCTCCAGCAGCCG
CACGCGGCGCATCTCGGGCAGCGTTGGGTCCTGGCCACGGGTGCGCATGATCGTGCTCCTGTCGTTGAGG
ACCCGGCTAGGCTGGCGGGGTTGCCTTACTGGTTAGCAGAATGAATCACCGATACGCGAGCGAACGTGAA
GCGACTGCTGCTGCAAAACGTCTGCGACCTGAGCAACAACATGAATGGTCTTCGGTTTCCGTGTTTCGTA
AAGTCTGGAAACGCGGAAGTCAGCGCCCTGCACCATTATGTTCCGGATCTGCATCGCAGGATGCTGCTGG
CTACCCTGTGGAACACCTACATCTGTATTAACGAAGCGCTGGCATTGACCCTGAGTGATTTTTCTCTGGT
CCCGCCGCATCCATACCGCCAGTTGTTTACCCTCACAACGTTCCAGTAACCGGGCATGTTCATCATCAGT
AACCCGTATCGTGAGCATCCTCTCTCGTTTCATCGGTATCATTACCCCCATGAACAGAAATCCCCCTTAC
ACGGAGGCATCAGTGACCAAACAGGAAAAAACCGCCCTTAACATGGCCCGCTTTATCAGAAGCCAGACAT
TAACGCTTCTGGAGAAACTCAACGAGCTGGACGCGGATGAACAGGCAGACATCTGTGAATCGCTTCACGA
CCACGCTGATGAGCTTTACCGCAGGATCCGCGAAATTGTAAGCGTTAATATTTTGTTAAAATTCGCGTTA
AATTTTTGTTAAATCAGCTCATTTTTTAACCAATAGGCCGAAATCGGCAAAATCCCTTATAAATCAAAAG
AATAGACCGAGATAGGGT
[37 nt withheld, positions 3005-3041]
AAAGAACGTGGACTCCAACGTCAAAGG
[49 nt withheld, positions 3069-3117]
T
[91 nt withheld, positions 3119-3209]
G
[124 nt withheld, positions 3211-3334]
CGCGGATCCTGCCTCGCGCGTTTCGGTGATGACGGTGAAAACCTCTGACACATGCAGCTCCCGGAGACGG
TCACAGCTTGTCTGTAAGCGGATGCCGGGAGCAGACAAGCCCGTCAGGGCGCGTCAGCGGGTGTTGGCGG
GTGTCGGGGCGCAGCCATGACCCAGTCACGTAGCGATAGCGGAGTGTATACTGGCTTAACTATGCGGCAT
CAGAGCAGATTGTACTGAGAGTGCACCATATGCGGTGTGAAATACCGCACAGATGCGTAAGGAGAAAATA
CCGCATCAGGCGCTCTTCCGCTTCCTCGCTCACTGACTCGCTGCGCTCGGTCGTTCGGCTGCGGCGAGCG
GTATCAGCTCACTCAAAGGCGGTAATACGGTTATCCACAGAATCAGGGGATAACGCAGGAAAGAACATGT
GAGCAAAAGGCCAGCAAAAGGCCAGGAACCGTAAAAAGGCCGCGTTGCTGGCGTTTTTCCATAGGCTCCG
CCCCCCTGACGAGCATCACAAAAATCGACGCTCAAGTCAGAGGTGGCGAAACCCGACAGGACTATAAAGA
TACCAGGGTTTCCCCCTGGAAGCTCCCTCGTGCGCTCTCCTGTTCCGACCCTGCCGCTTACCGGATACCT
GTCCGCCTTTCTCCCTTCGGGAAGCGTGGCGCTTTCTCATAGCTCACGCTGTAGGTATCTCAGTTCGGTG
TAGGTCGTTCGCTCCAAGCTGGGCTGTGTGCACGAACCCCCCGTTCAGCCCGACCGCTGCGCCTTATCCG
GTAACTATCGTCTTGAGTCCAACCCGGTAAGACACGACTTATCGCCACTGGCAGCAGCCACTGGTAACAG
GATTAGCAGAGCGAGGTATGTAGGCGGTGCTACAGAGTTCTTGAAGTGGTGGCCTAACTACGGCTACACT
AGAAGGACAGTATTTGGTATCTGCGCTCTGCTGAAGCCAGTTACCTTCGGAAAAAGAGTTGGTAGCTCTT
GATCCGGCAAACAAACCACCGCTGGTAGCGGTGGTTTTTTTGTTTGCAAGCAGCAGATTACGCGCAGAAA
AAAAGGATCTCAAGAAGATCCTTTGATCTTTTCTACGGGGTCTGACGCTCAGTGGAACGAAAACTCACGT
TAAGGGATTTTGGTCATGAGATTATCAAAAAGGATCTTCACCTAGATCCTTTTAAATTAAAAATGAAGTT
TTAAATCAATCTAAAGTATATATGAGTAAACTTGGTCTGACAGTTACCAATGCTTAATCAGTGAGGCACC
TATCTCAGCGATCTGTCTATTTCGTTCATCCATAGTTGCCTGACTCCCCGTCGTGTAGATAACTACGATA
CGGGAGGGCTTACCATCTGGCCCCAGTGCTGCAATGATACCGCGAGACCCACGCTCACCGGCTCCAGATT
TATCAGCAATAAACCAGCCAGCCGGAAGGGCCGAGCGCAGAAGTGGTCCTGCAACTTTATCCGCCTCCAT
CCAGTCTATTAATTGTTGCCGGGAAGCTAGAGTAAGTAGTTCGCCAGTTAATAGTTTGCGCAACGTTGTT
GCCATTGCTGCAGGCATCGTGGTGTCACGCTCGTCGTTTGGTATGGCTTCATTCAGCTCCGGTTCCCAAC
GATCAAGGCGAGTTACATGATCCCCCATGTTGTGCAAAAAAGCGGTTAGCTCCTTCGGTCCTCCGATCGT
TGTCAGAAGTAAGTTGGCCGCAGTGTTATCACTCATGGTTATGGCAGCACTGCATAATTCTCTTACTGTC
ATGCCATCCGTAAGATGCTTTTCTGTGACTGGTGAGTACTCAACCAAGTCATTCTGAGAATAGTGTATGC
GGCGACCGAGTTGCTCTTGCCCGGCGTCAACACGGGATAATACCGCGCCACATAGCAGAACTTTAAAAGT
GCTCATCATTGGAAAACGTTCTTCGGGGCGAAAACTCTCAAGGATCTTACCGCTGTTGAGATCCAGTTCG
ATGTAACCCACTCGTGCACCCAACTGATCTTCAGCATCTTTTACTTTCACCAGCGTTTCTGGGTGAGCAA
AAACAGGAAGGCAAAATGCCGCAAAAAAGGGAATAAGGGCGACACGGAAATGTTGAATACTCATACTCTT
CCTTTTTCAATATTATTGAAGCATTTATCAGGGTTATTGTCTCATGAGCGGATACATATTTGAATGTATT
TAGAAAAATAAACAAATAGGGGTTCCGCGCACATTTCCCCGAAAAGTGCCACCTGACGTCTAAGAAACCA
TTATTATCATGACATTAACCTATAAAAATAGGCGTATCACGAGGCCCTTTCGTCTTCAAGAATTCCCGAC
ACCATCGAATGGTGCAAAACCTTTCGCGGTATGGCATGATAGCGCCCGGAAGAGAGTCAATTCAGGGTGG
TGAATGTGAAACCAGTAACGTTATACGATGTCGCAGAGTATGCCGGTGTCTCTTATCAGACCGTTTCCCG
CGTGGTGAACCAGGCCAGCCACGTTTCTGCGAAAACGCGGGAAAAAGTGGAAGCGGCGATGGCGGAGCTG
AATTACATTCCCAACCGCGTGGCACAACAACTGGCGGGCAAACAGTCGTTGCTGATTGGCGTTGCCACCT
CCAGTCTGGCCCTGCACGCGCCGTCGCAAATTGTCGCGGCGATTAAATCTCGCGCCGATCAACTGGGTGC
CAGCGTGGTGGTGTCGATGGTAGAACGAAGCGGCGTCGAAGCCTGTAAAGCGGCGGTGCACAATCTTCTC
GCGCAACGCGTCAGTGGGCTGATCATTAACTATCCGCTGGATGACCAGGATGCCATTGCTGTGGAAGCTG
CCTGCACTAATGTTCCGGCGTTATTTCTTGATGTCTCTGACCAGACACCCATCAACAGTATTATTTTCTC
CCATGAAGACGGTACGCGACTGGGCGTGGAGCATCTGGTCGCATTGGGTCACCAGCAAATCGCGCTGTTA
GCGGGCCCATTAAGTTCTGTCTCGGCGCGTCTGCGTCTGGCTGGCTGGCATAAATATCTCACTCGCAATC
AAATTCAGCCGATAGCGGAACGGGAAGGCGACTGGAGTGCCATGTCCGGTTTTCAACAAACCATGCAAAT
GCTGAATGAGGGCATCGTTCCCACTGCGATGCTGGTTGCCAACGATCAGATGGCGCTGGGCGCAATGCGC
GCCATTACCGAGTCCGGGCTGCGCGTTGGTGCGGATATCTCGGTAGTGGGATACGACGATACCGAAGACA
GCTCATGTTATATCCCGCCGTTAACCACCATCAAACAGGATTTTCGCCTGCTGGGGCAAACCAGCGTGGA
CCGCTTGCTGCAACTCTCTCAGGGCCAGGCGGTGAAGGGCAATCAGCTGTTGCCCGTCTCACTGGTGAAA
AGAAAAACCACCCTGGCGCCCAATACGCAAACCGCCTCTCCCCGCGCGTTGGCCGATTCATTAATGCAGC
TGGCACGACAGGTTTCCCGACTGGAAAGCGGGCAGTGAGCGCAACGCAATTAATGTAAGTTAGCTCACTC
ATTAGGCACAATTCTCATGTTTGACAGCTTATCATCGACTGCACGGTGCACCAATGCTTCTGGCGTCAGG
CAGCCATCGGAAGCTGTGGTATGGCTGTGCAGGTCGTAAATCACTGCATAATTCGTGTCGCTCAAGGCGC
ACTCCCGTTCTGGATAATGTTTTTTGCGCCGACATCATAACGGTTCTGGCAAATATTCTGAAATGAGCTG
