>Addgene plasmid #109779 | pHH0103_DOK1_IRS | depositor partial sequence | sequence record 206731 | pHH0103_DOK1_IRS sequence 339 bps
GGCCCAGCCGGCCGAAGGCTCTCAATTCTGGGTTACTGTGCAGCGTACCGAGGCCGCGGAGCGTTGCGGC
CTGCACGGTTCTTACGTCCTGCGTGTTGAAGCGGAACGTCTGACCCTGCTGACTGTTGGCGCACAGTCCC
AGATCCTGGAACCGCTGCTGTCCTGGCCGTACACTCTGCTGCGTCGCTATGGTCGCGACAAAGTAATGTT
TTCTTTCGAAGCTGGCCGTCGTTGTCCGAGCGGTCCAGGTACGTTCACCTTCCAGACCGCGCAGGGTAAC
GATATTTTTCAAGCTGTGGAAACCGCAATCCATCGCCAGAAAGCTCAGGGTGCGGCCGC
